Addgene plasmid #127493: pcDNA3.1/NDUFS2 _2-78/myc-His
Purpose: Expresses myc-tagged _2-78 NDUFS2 in mammalian cells
Depositing lab: Shashi Jain & Dieter Wolf. Depositing organization: Sanford Burnham Prebys Medical Discovery Institute. Publication: Metabolic targeting of cancer by a ubiquinone uncompetitive inhibitor of mitochondrial complex I. Jain S, Hu C, Kluza J, Ke W, Tian G, Giurgiu M, Bleilevens A, Campos AR, Charbono A, Stickeler E, Maurer J, Holinski-Feder E, Vaisburg A, Bureik M, Luo G, Marchetti P, Cheng Y, Wolf DA. Cell Chem Biol. 2021 Nov 23. pii: S2451-9456(21)00479-7. doi: 10.1016/j.chembiol.2021.11.002. PubMed 34852219.
Backbone
  Vector backbone: pcDNA3.1/myc-His(-)A
  Backbone manufacturer: Invitrogen
  Backbone size w/o insert (bp): 5500
  Vector type: Mammalian Expression
  Selectable markers: Neomycin (select with G418)
Growth in bacteria
  Bacterial resistance: Ampicillin, 100 μg/mL
  Growth temperature: 37°C
  Growth strain: DH5alpha
  Copy number: High Copy
Gene/Insert
  Gene/Insert name: NDUFS2 _2-78 (alt name: NADH:ubiquinone oxidoreductase core subunit S2)
  Species: H. sapiens (human)
  Insert size (bp): 1161
  Mutation: NDUFS2 _2-78
  Entrez Gene: NDUFS2 (a.k.a. CI-49, MC1DN6)
  Promoter: CMV
  Tag / fusion protein: myc-His (C terminal on backbone)
  Cloning method: Restriction Enzyme; 5′ cloning site NheI (unknown if destroyed); 3′ cloning site NotI (unknown if destroyed)
  Sequencing primers: 5′ aacattaccctgaactttgggccccaacaccca; 3′ catcttagctagcagcttgggtctccctatagtgagtcgta
Terms and licenses: Academic/Nonprofit Terms; Industry Terms: Not Available to Industry
How to cite: pcDNA3.1/NDUFS2 _2-78/myc-His was a gift from Shashi Jain & Dieter Wolf (Addgene plasmid # 127493 ; http://n2t.net/addgene:127493 ; RRID:Addgene_127493)
