[The description below was written by a language model from this plasmid's Addgene catalogue record and pLannotate feature annotations shown in this document.]
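Description:
pcDNA3.1/NDUFS2 _2-78/myc-His is a mammalian expression plasmid built on the Invitrogen pcDNA3.1/myc-His(-)A backbone. It carries a truncated form of human NDUFS2, the core S2 subunit of mitochondrial respiratory complex I (NADH:ubiquinone oxidoreductase). The mutation is recorded only as "_2-78", which most likely denotes a deletion of residues 2–78 at the N-terminus. This fits the insert size of about 1.16 kb and the annotation of the coding region as an NDUFS2 fragment, but the record does not explain the functional rationale for the truncation.

The insert was cloned between NheI and NotI, downstream of the CMV immediate-early enhancer and promoter, and it is followed by the bovine growth hormone polyadenylation signal. A T7 promoter lies just upstream of the coding sequence and can serve for in vitro transcription or as a sequencing priming site. The backbone supplies a C-terminal myc-His tag for immunodetection and metal-affinity purification. The feature table does not label the myc epitope, and it picks up the polyhistidine stretch only as a short fragment match to a composite tag. A few other short fragment hits, such as the HIV-1 LTR, ble and lacI, appear to be annotation artefacts of common backbone sequence.

In E. coli the plasmid replicates from a high-copy ColE1/pUC-type origin and is selected with ampicillin through β-lactamase. An f1 origin is also present for single-stranded DNA production. For mammalian cells, an SV40 early promoter drives the neomycin resistance gene, terminated by an SV40 poly(A) signal, which allows G418 selection of stable transfectants. The stated purpose is to express the myc-tagged truncated NDUFS2 in mammalian cells, and the associated publication concerns a ubiquinone-uncompetitive inhibitor of complex I in cancer metabolism.
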