Features (pLannotate 1.2.2; 21 found; start..end, strand, type, name):
    135..514     +  enhancer       CMV enhancer: human cytomegalovirus immediate early enhancer
    515..718     +  promoter       CMV promoter: human cytomegalovirus (CMV) immediate early promoter
    714..747     +  LTR            5' LTR (truncated) (fragment): truncated 5' long terminal repeat (LTR) from HIV-1
    763..781     +  promoter       T7 promoter: promoter for bacteriophage T7 RNA polymerase
    807..1961    +  CDS            NDUFS2 (fragment): NDUS2_HUMAN - Experimental evidence at protein level: Swiss-Prot protein existence level 1. Core subunit of the mitochondrial membrane respiratory chain NADH dehydrogenase (Complex I) which catalyzes electron transfer from NADH through the respiratory chain, using ubiquinone as an electron acceptor (PubMed:30922174, PubMed:22036843). Essential for the catalytic activity of complex I (PubMed:30922174, PubMed:22036843). Essential for the assembly of complex I (By similarity). Redox- sensitive, critical component of the oxygen-sensing pathway in the pulmonary vasculature which plays a key role in
   2088..2105    +  CDS            capTEV™ (fragment): composite tag for in vivo biotinylation, TEV protease cleavage, and 6xHis tagging
   2155..2379    +  polyA_signal   bGH poly(A) signal: bovine growth hormone polyadenylation signal
   2383..2404    +  promoter       SV40 promoter (fragment): SV40 enhancer and early promoter
   2425..2853    +  rep_origin     f1 ori (sequence partly withheld): f1 bacteriophage origin of replication; arrow indicates direction of (+) strand synthesis
   2867..3196    +  promoter       SV40 promoter: SV40 enhancer and early promoter
   3263..4054    +  CDS            neo: KKA2_KLEPN - Also known as kan, nptII. Experimental evidence at protein level: Swiss-Prot protein existence level 1. Resistance to kanamycin, neomycin, paromomycin, ribostamycin, butirosin and gentamicin B. From Klebsiella pneumoniae.
   4078..4236    +  CDS            ble (fragment): BLE_KLEPN - Experimental evidence at protein level: Swiss-Prot protein existence level 1. Binding protein with a strong affinity to the bleomycin family of antibiotics. Binds to CL990; an antimitotic-antibiotic compound. From Klebsiella pneumoniae.
   4231..4352    +  polyA_signal   SV40 poly(A) signal: SV40 polyadenylation signal
   4425..4441    -  protein_bind   lac operator: The lac repressor binds to the lac operator to inhibit transcription in E. coli. This inhibition can be relieved by adding lactose or isopropyl-β-D-thiogalactopyranoside (IPTG). lac repressor encoded by lacI
   4449..4479    -  promoter       lac promoter: promoter for the E. coli lac operon
   4494..4515    -  protein_bind   CAP binding site: CAP binding activates transcription in the presence of cAMP. E. coli catabolite activator protein
   4528..4620    -  CDS            lacI (fragment): lac repressor; lacI; The lac repressor binds to the lac operator to inhibit transcription in E. coli. This inhibition can be relieved by adding lactose or isopropyl-β-D-thiogalactopyranoside (IPTG).
   4803..5391    -  rep_origin     ori: high-copy-number ColE1/pMB1/pBR322/pUC origin of replication
   5562..6422    -  CDS            AmpR: β-lactamase; bla; confers resistance to ampicillin, carbenicillin, and related antibiotics
   6423..6527    -  promoter       AmpR promoter: bla
   6586..6638    -  misc_feature   bom (fragment): basis of mobility region from pBR322
>Addgene plasmid #127493 | pcDNA3.1/NDUFS2 _2-78/myc-His | addgene full sequence | sequence record 250179 | Addgene NGS Result
GGAGGTCGCTGAGTAGTGCGCGAGCAAAATTTAAGCTACAACAAGGCAAGGCTTGACCGACAATTGCATG
AAGAATCTGCTTAGGGTTAGGCGTTTTGCGCTGCTTCGCGATGTACGGGCCAGATATACGCGTTGACATT
GATTATTGACTAGTTATTAATAGTAATCAATTACGGGGTCATTAGTTCATAGCCCATATATGGAGTTCCG
CGTTACATAACTTACGGTAAATGGCCCGCCTGGCTGACCGCCCAACGACCCCCGCCCATTGACGTCAATA
ATGACGTATGTTCCCATAGTAACGCCAATAGGGACTTTCCATTGACGTCAATGGGTGGAGTATTTACGGT
AAACTGCCCACTTGGCAGTACATCAAGTGTATCATATGCCAAGTACGCCCCCTATTGACGTCAATGACGG
TAAATGGCCCGCCTGGCATTATGCCCAGTACATGACCTTATGGGACTTTCCTACTTGGCAGTACATCTAC
GTATTAGTCATCGCTATTACCATGGTGATGCGGTTTTGGCAGTACATCAATGGGCGTGGATAGCGGTTTG
ACTCACGGGGATTTCCAAGTCTCCACCCCATTGACGTCAATGGGAGTTTGTTTTGGCACCAAAATCAACG
GGACTTTCCAAAATGTCGTAACAACTCCGCCCCATTGACGCAAATGGGCGGTAGGCGTGTACGGTGGGAG
GTCTATATAAGCAGAGCTCTCTGGCTAACTAGAGAACCCACTGCTTACTGGCTTATCGAAATTAATACGA
CTCACTATAGGGAGACCCAAGCTGCTAGCTAAGATGAACATTACCCTGAACTTTGGGCCCCAACACCCAG
CAGCGCATGGTGTCCTGCGACTAGTGATGGAATTGAGTGGGGAGATGGTGCGGAAGTGTGATCCTCACAT
CGGGCTCCTGCACCGAGGCACTGAGAAGCTCATTGAATACAAGACCTATCTTCAGGCCCTTCCATACTTT
GACCGGCTAGACTATGTGTCCATGATGTGTAACGAACAGGCCTATTCTCTAGCTGTGGAGAAGTTGCTAA
ACATCCGGCCTCCTCCTCGGGCACAGTGGATCCGAGTGCTGTTTGGAGAAATCACACGTTTGTTGAACCA
CATCATGGCTGTGACCACACATGCCCTGGACCTTGGGGCCATGACCCCTTTCTTCTGGCTGTTTGAAGAA
AGGGAGAAGATGTTTGAGTTCTACGAGCGAGTGTCTGGAGCCCGAATGCATGCTGCTTATATCCGGCCAG
GAGGAGTGCACCAGGACCTACCCCTTGGGCTTATGGATGACATTTATCAGTTTTCTAAGAACTTCTCTCT
TCGGCTTGATGAGTTGGAGGAGTTGCTGACCAACAATAGGATCTGGCGAAATCGGACAATTGACATTGGG
GTTGTAACAGCAGAAGAAGCACTTAACTATGGTTTTAGTGGAGTGATGCTTCGGGGCTCAGGCATCCAGT
GGGACCTGCGGAAGACCCAGCCCTATGATGTTTACGACCAGGTTGAGTTTGATGTTCCTGTTGGTTCTCG
AGGGGACTGCTATGATAGGTACCTGTGCCGGGTGGAGGAGATGCGCCAGTCCCTGAGAATTATCGCACAG
TGTCTAAACAAGATGCCTCCTGGGGAGATCAAGGTTGATGATGCCAAAGTGTCTCCACCTAAGCGAGCAG
AGATGAAGACTTCCATGGAGTCACTGATTCATCACTTTAAGTTGTATACTGAGGGCTACCAAGTTCCTCC
AGGAGCCACATATACTGCCATTGAGGCTCCCAAGGGAGAGTTTGGGGTGTACCTGGTGTCTGATGGCAGC
AGCCGCCCTTATCGATGCAAGATCAAGGCTCCTGGTTTTGCCCATCTGGCTGGTTTGGACAAGATGTCTA
AGGGACACATGTTGGCAGATGTCGTTGCCATCATAGGTACCCAAGATATTGTATTTGGAGAAGTAGATCG
GGCGGCCGCCACTGTGCTGGATATCTGCAGAATTCCACCACACTGGACTAGTGGATCCGAGCTCGGTACC
AAGCTTGGGCCCGAACAAAAACTCATCTCAGAAGAGGATCTGAATAGCGCCGTCGACCATCATCATCATC
ATCATTGAGTTTAAACGGTCTCCAGCTTAAGTTTAAACCGCTGATCAGCCTCGACTGTGCCTTCTAGTTG
CCAGCCATCTGTTGTTTGCCCCTCCCCCGTGCCTTCCTTGACCCTGGAAGGTGCCACTCCCACTGTCCTT
TCCTAATAAAATGAGGAAATTGCATCGCATTGTCTGAGTAGGTGTCATTCTATTCTGGGGGGTGGGGTGG
GGCAGGACAGCAAGGGGGAGGATTGGGAAGACAATAGCAGGCATGCTGGGGATGCGGTGGGCTCTATGGC
TTCTGAGGCGGAAAGAACCAGCTGGGGCTCTAGGGGGTATCCCC
[124 nt withheld, positions 2425-2548]
C
[91 nt withheld, positions 2550-2640]
A
[49 nt withheld, positions 2642-2690]
CCTTTGACGTTGGAGTCCACGTTCTTT
[37 nt withheld, positions 2718-2754]
ACCCTATCTCGGTCTATTCTTTTGATTTATAAGGGATTTTGCCGATTTCGGCCTATTGGTTAAAAAATGA
GCTGATTTAACAAAAATTTAACGCGAATTAATTCTGTGGAATGTGTGTCAGTTAGGGTGTGGAAAGTCCC
CAGGCTCCCCAGCAGGCAGAAGTATGCAAAGCATGCATCTCAATTAGTCAGCAACCAGGTGTGGAAAGTC
CCCAGGCTCCCCAGCAGGCAGAAGTATGCAAAGCATGCATCTCAATTAGTCAGCAACCATAGTCCCGCCC
CTAACTCCGCCCATCCCGCCCCTAACTCCGCCCAGTTCCGCCCATTCTCCGCCCCATGGCTGACTAATTT
TTTTTATTTATGCAGAGGCCGAGGCCGCCTCTGCCTCTGAGCTATTCCAGAAGTAGTGAGGAGGCTTTTT
TGGAGGCCTAGGCTTTTGCAAAAAGCTCCCGGGAGCTTGTATATCCATTTTCGGATCTGATCAAGAGACA
GGATGAGGATCGTTTCGCATGATTGAACAAGATGGATTGCACGCAGGTTCTCCGGCCGCTTGGGTGGAGA
GGCTATTCGGCTATGACTGGGCACAACAGACAATCGGCTGCTCTGATGCCGCCGTGTTCCGGCTGTCAGC
GCAGGGGCGCCCGGTTCTTTTTGTCAAGACCGACCTGTCCGGTGCCCTGAATGAACTGCAGGACGAGGCA
GCGCGGCTATCGTGGCTGGCCACGACGGGCGTTCCTTGCGCAGCTGTGCTCGACGTTGTCACTGAAGCGG
GAAGGGACTGGCTGCTATTGGGCGAAGTGCCGGGGCAGGATCTCCTGTCATCTCACCTTGCTCCTGCCGA
GAAAGTATCCATCATGGCTGATGCAATGCGGCGGCTGCATACGCTTGATCCGGCTACCTGCCCATTCGAC
CACCAAGCGAAACATCGCATCGAGCGAGCACGTACTCGGATGGAAGCCGGTCTTGTCGATCAGGATGATC
TGGACGAAGAGCATCAGGGGCTCGCGCCAGCCGAACTGTTCGCCAGGCTCAAGGCGCGCATGCCCGACGG
CGAGGATCTCGTCGTGACCCATGGCGATGCCTGCTTGCCGAATATCATGGTGGAAAATGGCCGCTTTTCT
GGATTCATCGACTGTGGCCGGCTGGGTGTGGCGGACCGCTATCAGGACATAGCGTTGGCTACCCGTGATA
TTGCTGAAGAGCTTGGCGGCGAATGGGCTGACCGCTTCCTCGTGCTTTACGGTATCGCCGCTCCCGATTC
GCAGCGCATCGCCTTCTATCGCCTTCTTGACGAGTTCTTCTGAGCGGGACTCTGGGGTTCGAAATGACCG
ACCAAGCGACGCCCAACCTGCCATCACGAGATTTCGATTCCACCGCCGCCTTCTATGAAAGGTTGGGCTT
CGGAATCGTTTTCCGGGACGCCGGCTGGATGATCCTCCAGCGCGGGGATCTCATGCTGGAGTTCTTCGCC
CACCCCAACTTGTTTATTGCAGCTTATAATGGTTACAAATAAAGCAATAGCATCACAAATTTCACAAATA
AAGCATTTTTTTCACTGCATTCTAGTTGTGGTTTGTCCAAACTCATCAATGTATCTTATCATGTCTGTAT
ACCGTCGACCTCTAGCTAGAGCTTGGCGTAATCATGGTCATAGCTGTTTCCTGTGTGAAATTGTTATCCG
CTCACAATTCCACACAACATACGAGCCGGAAGCATAAAGTGTAAAGCCTGGGGTGCCTAATGAGTGAGCT
AACTCACATTAATTGCGTTGCGCTCACTGCCCGCTTTCCAGTCGGGAAACCTGTCGTGCCAGCTGCATTA
ATGAATCGGCCAACGCGCGGGGAGAGGCGGTTTGCGTATTGGGCGCTCTTCCGCTTCCTCGCTCACTGAC
TCGCTGCGCTCGGTCGTTCGGCTGCGGCGAGCGGTATCAGCTCACTCAAAGGCGGTAATACGGTTATCCA
CAGAATCAGGGGATAACGCAGGAAAGAACATGTGAGCAAAAGGCCAGCAAAAGGCCAGGAACCGTAAAAA
GGCCGCGTTGCTGGCGTTTTTCCATAGGCTCCGCCCCCCTGACGAGCATCACAAAAATCGACGCTCAAGT
CAGAGGTGGCGAAACCCGACAGGACTATAAAGATACCAGGCGTTTCCCCCTGGAAGCTCCCTCGTGCGCT
CTCCTGTTCCGACCCTGCCGCTTACCGGATACCTGTCCGCCTTTCTCCCTTCGGGAAGCGTGGCGCTTTC
TCATAGCTCACGCTGTAGGTATCTCAGTTCGGTGTAGGTCGTTCGCTCCAAGCTGGGCTGTGTGCACGAA
CCCCCCGTTCAGCCCGACCGCTGCGCCTTATCCGGTAACTATCGTCTTGAGTCCAACCCGGTAAGACACG
ACTTATCGCCACTGGCAGCAGCCACTGGTAACAGGATTAGCAGAGCGAGGTATGTAGGCGGTGCTACAGA
GTTCTTGAAGTGGTGGCCTAACTACGGCTACACTAGAAGAACAGTATTTGGTATCTGCGCTCTGCTGAAG
CCAGTTACCTTCGGAAAAAGAGTTGGTAGCTCTTGATCCGGCAAACAAACCACCGCTGGTAGCGGTGGTT
TTTTTGTTTGCAAGCAGCAGATTACGCGCAGAAAAAAAGGATCTCAAGAAGATCCTTTGATCTTTTCTAC
GGGGTCTGACGCTCAGTGGAACGAAAACTCACGTTAAGGGATTTTGGTCATGAGATTATCAAAAAGGATC
TTCACCTAGATCCTTTTAAATTAAAAATGAAGTTTTAAATCAATCTAAAGTATATATGAGTAAACTTGGT
CTGACAGTTACCAATGCTTAATCAGTGAGGCACCTATCTCAGCGATCTGTCTATTTCGTTCATCCATAGT
TGCCTGACTCCCCGTCGTGTAGATAACTACGATACGGGAGGGCTTACCATCTGGCCCCAGTGCTGCAATG
ATACCGCGAGACCCACGCTCACCGGCTCCAGATTTATCAGCAATAAACCAGCCAGCCGGAAGGGCCGAGC
GCAGAAGTGGTCCTGCAACTTTATCCGCCTCCATCCAGTCTATTAATTGTTGCCGGGAAGCTAGAGTAAG
TAGTTCGCCAGTTAATAGTTTGCGCAACGTTGTTGCCATTGCTACAGGCATCGTGGTGTCACGCTCGTCG
TTTGGTATGGCTTCATTCAGCTCCGGTTCCCAACGATCAAGGCGAGTTACATGATCCCCCATGTTGTGCA
AAAAAGCGGTTAGCTCCTTCGGTCCTCCGATCGTTGTCAGAAGTAAGTTGGCCGCAGTGTTATCACTCAT
GGTTATGGCAGCACTGCATAATTCTCTTACTGTCATGCCATCCGTAAGATGCTTTTCTGTGACTGGTGAG
TACTCAACCAAGTCATTCTGAGAATAGTGTATGCGGCGACCGAGTTGCTCTTGCCCGGCGTCAATACGGG
ATAATACCGCGCCACATAGCAGAACTTTAAAAGTGCTCATCATTGGAAAACGTTCTTCGGGGCGAAAACT
CTCAAGGATCTTACCGCTGTTGAGATCCAGTTCGATGTAACCCACTCGTGCACCCAACTGATCTTCAGCA
TCTTTTACTTTCACCAGCGTTTCTGGGTGAGCAAAAACAGGAAGGCAAAATGCCGCAAAAAAGGGAATAA
GGGCGACACGGAAATGTTGAATACTCATACTCTTCCTTTTTCAATATTATTGAAGCATTTATCAGGGTTA
TTGTCTCATGAGCGGATACATATTTGAATGTATTTAGAAAAATAAACAAATAGGGGTTCCGCGCACATTT
CCCCGAAAAGTGCCACCTGACGTCGACGGATCGGGAGATCTCCCGATCCCCTATGGTGCACTCTCAGTAC
AATCTGCTCTGATGCCGCATAGTTAAGCCAGTATCTGCTCCCTGCTTGTGTGTT
